LOCUS       Exported 3001 bp ds-DNA circular SYN 13-MAY-2021
DEFINITION  synthetic circular DNA
ACCESSION   .
VERSION     .
KEYWORDS    pICH45195
SOURCE      synthetic DNA construct
  ORGANISM  synthetic DNA construct
REFERENCE   1 (bases 1 to 3001)
  AUTHORS   Engler C, Youles M, Gruetzner R, Ehnert TM, Werner S, Jones JD,
            Patron NJ, Marillonnet S
  TITLE     A golden gate modular cloning toolbox for plants.
  JOURNAL   ACS Synth Biol. 2014 Nov 21;3(11):839-43. doi: 10.1021/sb4001504.
            Epub 2014 Feb 20.
  PUBMED    24933124
REFERENCE   2 (bases 1 to 3001)
  AUTHORS   .
  TITLE     Direct Submission
  JOURNAL   Exported May 13, 2021 from SnapGene Server 1.1.58
            http://www.snapgene.com
FEATURES             Location/Qualifiers
     source          1..3001
                     /organism="synthetic DNA construct"
                     /mol_type="other DNA"
     primer_bind     complement(40..58)
                     /label=pBRforEco
                     /note="pBR322 vectors, upsteam of EcoRI site, forward
                     primer"
     promoter        126..230
                     /gene="bla"
                     /label=AmpR promoter
     CDS             450..1241
                     /codon_start=1
                     /gene="aadA"
                     /product="aminoglycoside adenylyltransferase (Murphy,
                     1985)"
                     /label=SmR
                     /note="confers resistance to spectinomycin and
                     streptomycin"
                     /translation="MREAVIAEVSTQLSEVVGVIERHLEPTLLAVHLYGSAVDGGLKPH
                     SDIDLLVTVTVRLDETTRRALINDLLETSASPGESEILRAVEVTIVVHDDIIPWRYPAK
                     RELQFGEWQRNDILAGIFEPATIDIDLAILLTKAREHSVALVGPAAEELFDPVPEQDLF
                     EALNETLTLWNSPPDWAGDERNVVLTLSRIWYSAVTGKIAPKDVAADWAMERLPAQYQP
                     VILEARQAYLGQEEDRLASRADQLEEFVHYVKGEITKVVGK"
     rep_origin      1412..2000
                     /direction=RIGHT
                     /label=ori
                     /note="high-copy-number ColE1/pMB1/pBR322/pUC origin of
                     replication"
     primer_bind     1901..1920
                     /label=pBR322ori-F
                     /note="pBR322 origin, forward primer"
     primer_bind     2154..2171
                     /label=L4440
                     /note="L4440 vector, forward primer"
ORIGIN
        1 aatgtgagac cacgaagtgg ctcttcagtg gacgaaaggg cctcgtgata cgcctatttt
       61 tataggttaa tgtcatgata ataatggttt cttagacgtc aggtggcact tttcggggaa
      121 atgtgcgcgg aacccctatt tgtttatttt tctaaataca ttcaaatatg tatccgctca
      181 tgagacaata accctgataa atgcttcaat aatattgaaa aaggaagagt atgcgctcac
      241 gcaactggtc cagaaccttg accgaacgca gcggtggtaa cggcgcagtg gcggttttca
      301 tggcttgtta tgactgtttt tttggggtac agtctatgcc tcgggcatcc aagcagcaag
      361 cgcgttacgc cgtgggtcga tgtttgatgt tatggagcag caacgatgtt acgcagcagg
      421 gcagtcgccc taaaacaaag ttaaacatca tgagggaagc ggtgatcgcc gaagtatcga
      481 ctcaactatc agaggtagtt ggcgtcatcg agcgccatct cgaaccgacg ttgctggccg
      541 tacatttgta cggctccgca gtggatggcg gcctgaagcc acacagcgat attgatttgc
      601 tggttacggt gaccgtaagg cttgatgaaa caacgcggcg agctttgatc aacgaccttt
      661 tggaaacttc ggcttcccct ggagagagcg agattctccg cgctgtagaa gtcaccattg
      721 ttgtgcacga cgacatcatt ccgtggcgtt atccagctaa gcgcgaactg caatttggag
      781 aatggcagcg caatgacatt cttgcaggta tcttcgagcc agccacgatc gacattgatc
      841 tggctatctt gctgacaaaa gcaagagaac atagcgttgc cttggtaggt ccagcggcgg
      901 aggaactctt tgatccggtt cctgaacagg atctatttga ggcgctaaat gaaaccttaa
      961 cgctatggaa ctcgccgccc gactgggctg gcgatgagcg aaatgtagtg cttacgttgt
     1021 cccgcatttg gtacagcgca gtaaccggca aaatcgcgcc gaaggatgtc gctgccgact
     1081 gggcaatgga gcgcctgccg gcccagtatc agcccgtcat acttgaagct agacaggctt
     1141 atcttggaca agaagaagat cgcttggcct cgcgcgcaga tcagttggaa gaatttgtcc
     1201 attacgtaaa aggcgagatc accaaggtag tcggcaaata actgtcagac caagtttact
     1261 catatatact ttagattgat ttaaaacttc atttttaatt taaaaggatc taggtgaaga
     1321 tcctttttga taatctcatg accaaaatcc cttaacgtga gttttcgttc cactgagcgt
     1381 cagaccccgt agaaaagatc aaaggatctt cttgagatcc tttttttctg cgcgtaatct
     1441 gctgcttgca aacaaaaaaa ccaccgctac cagcggtggt ttgtttgccg gatcaagagc
     1501 taccaactct ttttccgaag gtaactggct tcagcagagc gcagatacca aatactgtcc
     1561 ttctagtgta gccgtagtta ggccaccact tcaagaactc tgtagcaccg cctacatacc
     1621 tcgctctgct aatcctgtta ccagtggctg ctgccagtgg cgataagtcg tgtcttaccg
     1681 ggttggactc aagacgatag ttaccggata aggcgcagcg gtcgggctga acggggggtt
     1741 cgtgcacaca gcccagcttg gagcgaacga cctacaccga actgagatac ctacagcgtg
     1801 agctatgaga aagcgccacg cttcccgaag ggagaaaggc ggacaggtat ccggtaagcg
     1861 gcagggtcgg aacaggagag cgcacgaggg agcttccagg gggaaacgcc tggtatcttt
     1921 atagtcctgt cgggtttcgc cacctctgac ttgagcgtcg atttttgtga tgctcgtcag
     1981 gggggcggag cctatggaaa aacgccagca acgcggcctt tttacggttc ctggcctttt
     2041 gctggccttt tgctcacatg ttctttcctg cgttatcccc tgattctgtg gataaccgta
     2101 ttaccgcctt tgagtgagct gataccgctc gccgcagccg aacgaccgag cgcagcgagt
     2161 cagtgagcga ggaagcggaa gagcgcccaa tacgcaaacc gcctctcccc gcgcgttggc
     2221 cgattcatta atcactctgt ggtctcagga ggcttaagtg ggccgtaagt gcaattgcgt
     2281 tgtgctccaa aaggaacggt gccgtgggtt cctcttgttc atcagaaata tattaattag
     2341 ccgtaaaacc tgaaaattca caagcatttg gattgttttc taatttaata tccattatgt
     2401 gactaaaagt tctagtgatc gtacatacta catagaaaat aataacacaa aatactagtt
     2461 tacatttccc aattaaaaac cattttgaat gaactctgtc tgatttaatt atacttttaa
     2521 aatgtgggat gaattcaaag attatactta tattcttatt atttaagatt atcaagtgga
     2581 aaaataaaaa tatgaatgtg ttaatataag gtaatagaaa tttaatcatt tttttaatct
     2641 atatgtaaaa agtatttaac cgatatctac aatttgacgc ctcccaattg aaaggagcca
     2701 aaagcaaccg atcaagtgca gaccagtagc catacacatt cactcctacc cttacatgag
     2761 aaagataaga ttatggagtt ttctgccacg tgatcttatc ctagtggtcc aaatcgataa
     2821 gggtgtcaac acctttcctt aatcctgtgg caattaacga cgttatcatg aattatggcc
     2881 cctttgatca ttagggctag ttgcctctag cggttcccac tatataaaga tgacaaaacc
     2941 aacagacaaa caagtaagta agagaaaaac caaaagaaga agagaaacaa caagaagaag
     3001 t
//
