>Addgene plasmid #50275 | pICH45195 | addgene full sequence | sequence record 497575 | Addgene NGS Result
GTGAGCTATGAGAAAGCGCCACGCTTCCCGAAGGGAGAAAGGCGGACAGGTATCCGGTAAGCGGCAGGGT
CGGAACAGGAGAGCGCACGAGGGAGCTTCCAGGGGGAAACGCCTGGTATCTTTATAGTCCTGTCGGGTTT
CGCCACCTCTGACTTGAGCGTCGATTTTTGTGATGCTCGTCAGGGGGGCGGAGCCTATGGAAAAACGCCA
GCAACGCGGCCTTTTTACGGTTCCTGGCCTTTTGCTGGCCTTTTGCTCACATGTTCTTTCCTGCGTTATC
CCCTGATTCTGTGGATAACCGTATTACCGCCTTTGAGTGAGCTGATACCGCTCGCCGCAGCCGAACGACC
GAGCGCAGCGAGTCAGTGAGCGAGGAAGCGGAAGAGCGCCCAATACGCAAACCGCCTCTCCCCGCGCGTT
GGCCGATTCATTAATCACTCTGTGGTCTCAGGAGGCTTAAGTGGGCCGTAAGTGCAATTGCGTTGTGCTC
CAAAAGGAACGGTGCCGTGGGTTCCTCTTGTTCATCAGAAATATATTAATTAGCCGTAAAACCTGAAAAT
TCACAAGCATTTGGATTGTTTTCTAATTTAATATCCATTATGTGACTAAAAGTTCTAGTGATCGTACATA
CTACATAGAAAATAATAACACAAAATACTAGTTTACATTTCCCAATTAAAAACCATTTTGAATGAACTCT
GTCTGATTTAATTATACTTTTAAAATGTGGGATGAATTCAAAGATTATACTTATATTCTTATTATTTAAG
ATTATCAAGTGGAAAAATAAAAATATGAATGTGTTAATATAAGGTAATAGAAATTTAATCATTTTTTTAA
TCTATATGTAAAAAGTATTTAACCGATATCTACAATTTGACGCCTCCCAATTGAAAGGAGCCAAAAGCAA
CCGATCAAGTGCAGACCAGTAGCCATACACATTCACTCCTACCCTTACATGAGAAAGATAAGATTATGGA
GTTTTCTGCCACGTGATCTTATCCTAGTGGTCCAAATCGATAAGGGTGTCAACACCTTTCCTTAATCCTG
TGGCAATTAACGACGTTATCATGAATTATGGCCCCTTTGATCATTAGGGCTAGTTGCCTCTAGCGGTTCC
CACTATATAAAGATGACAAAACCAACAGACAAACAAGTAAGTAAGAGAAAAACCAAAAGAAGAAGAGAAA
CAACAAGAAGAAGTAATGTGAGACCACGAAGTGGCTCTTCAGTGGACGAAAGGGCCTCGTGATACGCCTA
TTTTTATAGGTTAATGTCATGATAATAATGGTTTCTTAGACGTCAGGTGGCACTTTTCGGGGAAATGTGC
GCGGAACCCCTATTTGTTTATTTTTCTAAATACATTCAAATATGTATCCGCTCATGAGACAATAACCCTG
ATAAATGCTTCAATAATATTGAAAAAGGAAGAGTATGCGCTCACGCAACTGGTCCAGAACCTTGACCGAA
CGCAGCGGTGGTAACGGCGCAGTGGCGGTTTTCATGGCTTGTTATGACTGTTTTTTTTTGGGGTACAGTC
TATGCCTCGGGCATCCAAGCAGCAAGCGCGTTACGCCGTGGGTCGATGTTTGATGTTATGGAGCAGCAAC
GATGTTACGCAGCAGGGCAGTCGCCCTAAAACAAAGTTAAACATCATGAGGGAAGCGGTGATCGCCGAAG
TATCGACTCAACTATCAGAGGTAGTTGGCGTCATCGAGCGCCATCTCGAACCGACGTTGCTGGCCGTACA
TTTGTACGGCTCCGCAGTGGATGGCGGCCTGAAGCCACACAGCGATATTGATTTGCTGGTTACGGTGACC
GTAAGGCTTGATGAAACAACGCGGCGAGCTTTGATCAACGACCTTTTGGAAACTTCGGCTTCCCCTGGAG
AGAGCGAGATTCTCCGCGCTGTAGAAGTCACCATTGTTGTGCACGACGACATCATTCCGTGGCGTTATCC
AGCTAAGCGCGAACTGCAATTTGGAGAATGGCAGCGCAATGACATTCTTGCAGGTATCTTCGAGCCAGCC
ACGATCGACATTGATCTGGCTATCTTGCTGACAAAAGCAAGAGAACATAGCGTTGCCTTGGTAGGTCCAG
CGGCGGAGGAACTCTTTGATCCGGTTCCTGAACAGGATCTATTTGAGGCGCTAAATGAAACCTTAACGCT
ATGGAACTCGCCGCCCGACTGGGCTGGCGATGAGCGAAATGTAGTGCTTACGTTGTCCCGCATTTGGTAC
AGCGCAGTAACCGGCAAAATCGCGCCGAAGGATGTCGCTGCCGACTGGGCAATGGAGCGCCTGCCGGCCC
AGTATCAGCCCGTCATACTTGAAGCTAGACAGGCTTATCTTGGACAAGAAGAAGATCGCTTGGCCTCGCG
CGCAGATCAGTTGGAAGAATTTGTCCATTACGTAAAAGGCGAGATCACCAAGGTAGTCGGCAAATAACTG
TCAGACCAAGTTTACTCATATATACTTTAGATTGATTTAAAACTTCATTTTTAATTTAAAAGGATCTAGG
TGAAGATCCTTTTTGATAATCTCATGACCAAAATCCCTTAACGTGAGTTTTCGTTCCACTGAGCGTCAGA
CCCCGTAGAAAAGATCAAAGGATCTTCTTGAGATCCTTTTTTTCTGCGCGTAATCTGCTGCTTGCAAACA
AAAAAACCACCGCTACCAGCGGTGGTTTGTTTGCCGGATCAAGAGCTACCAACTCTTTTTCCGAAGGTAA
CTGGCTTCAGCAGAGCGCAGATACCAAATACTGTTCTTCTAGTGTAGCCGTAGTTAGGCCACCACTTCAA
GAACTCTGTAGCACCGCCTACATACCTCGCTCTGCTAATCCTGTTACCAGTGGCTGCTGCCAGTGGCGAT
AAGTCGTGTCTTACCGGGTTGGACTCAAGACGATAGTTACCGGATAAGGCGCAGCGGTCGGGCTGAACGG
GGGGTTCGTGCACACAGCCCAGCTTGGAGCGAACGACCTACACCGAACTGAGATACCTACAGC
Features (pLannotate 1.2.2; 6 found; start..end, strand, type, name):
    386..435     +  CDS            lacI (fragment): lac repressor; lacI; The lac repressor binds to the lac operator to inhibit transcription in E. coli. This inhibition can be relieved by adding lactose or isopropyl-β-D-thiogalactopyranoside (IPTG).
   1330..1434    +  promoter       AmpR promoter: bla
   1425..1505    -  CDS            int (fragment): INT2_ECOLX - Protein inferred from homology: Swiss-Prot protein existence level 3. Putative integrase believed to be involved in the insertion of antibiotic resistance genes into plasmids and transposons. From Escherichia coli.
   1593..1649    +  CDS            GmR (fragment): gentamycin acetyltransferase; aacC1; confers resistance to gentamycin
   1656..2444    +  CDS            aadA: S3AD_ECOLX - Experimental evidence at protein level: Swiss-Prot protein existence level 1. Mediates bacterial resistance to the antibiotics streptomycin and spectinomycin. From Escherichia coli.
   2618..203     +  rep_origin     ori (across the origin): high-copy-number ColE1/pMB1/pBR322/pUC origin of replication
