[The description below was written by a language model from this plasmid's Addgene catalogue record, the feature table of its GenBank file and pLannotate feature annotations shown in this document.]
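Description:
pICH45195 is a small (about 3 kb) Golden Gate Modular Cloning (MoClo) part plasmid from a plant synthetic-biology toolbox. It is built on the pICH41295 acceptor backbone and catalogued as a plant expression vector, although it is a parts donor rather than a complete expression construct. It is maintained in E. coli through a high-copy ColE1/pUC-type origin. Selection is with spectinomycin via the aadA aminoglycoside adenylyltransferase gene, which also confers streptomycin resistance and lies downstream of an annotated bla (AmpR) promoter. The short lacI, integrase and gentamicin acetyltransferase fragments picked up by automated annotation appear to be remnants flanking the resistance cassette and cloning region, not functional genes.

The payload is the promoter plus 5' UTR of the Arabidopsis thaliana RbcS2B gene (AT5g38420), which encodes a Rubisco small subunit. Neither feature table annotates this insert. By elimination it should occupy the unannotated stretch between the origin and the resistance cassette, but the record gives no coordinates. Internal BsaI and BbsI recognition sites were removed by point mutation ("domestication") so that the part survives Type IIS assembly reactions. The fragment was cloned in with BpiI, which destroyed those sites, and it can be released with BsaI.

In use, BsaI digestion frees the promoter/5' UTR module with defined overhangs. In a one-pot Golden Gate reaction it is then joined to coding-sequence, tag and terminator modules to build a transcriptional unit for plants. The record does not describe the expression pattern or strength this promoter gives.
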