Addgene plasmid #50275: pICH45195
Depositing lab: Sylvestre Marillonnet & Nicola Patron. Depositing organization: Leibniz Institute of Plant Biochemistry (IPB). Publication: A golden gate modular cloning toolbox for plants. Engler C, Youles M, Gruetzner R, Ehnert TM, Werner S, Jones JD, Patron NJ, Marillonnet S. ACS Synth Biol. 2014 Nov 21;3(11):839-43. doi: 10.1021/sb4001504. Epub 2014 Feb 20. PubMed 24933124.
Backbone
  Vector backbone: pICH41295
  Vector type: plant expression
Growth in bacteria
  Bacterial resistance: Spectinomycin, 50 μg/mL
  Growth temperature: 37°C
  Growth strain: DH5alpha
  Copy number: High Copy
Gene/Insert
  Gene/Insert name: promoter + 5' UTR, RbcS2B (AT5g38420, A. thaliana)
  Species: A. thaliana (mustard weed)
  Mutation: BsaI/BbsI sites removed by point-mutation
  Cloning method: Restriction Enzyme; 5′ cloning site BpiI (destroyed during cloning); 3′ cloning site BpiI (destroyed during cloning)
Terms and licenses: Academic/Nonprofit Terms; Industry Terms: Not Available to Industry
Depositor comments: insert can be released with BsaI
How to cite: pICH45195 was a gift from Sylvestre Marillonnet & Nicola Patron (Addgene plasmid # 50275 ; http://n2t.net/addgene:50275 ; RRID:Addgene_50275)
