>Addgene plasmid #50275 | pICH45195 | addgene partial sequence | sequence record 76614 | pBR322ori-F 5'-GGGAAACGCCTGGTATCTTT-3'
CTGACTTGAGCGTCGATTTTTGTGATGCTCGTCAGGGGGGCGGAGCCTATGGAAAAACGCCAGCAACGCG
GCCTTTTTACGGTTCCTGGCCTTTTGCTGGCCTTTTGCTCACATGTTCTTTCCTGCGTTATCCCCTGATT
CTGTGGATAACCGTATTACCGCCTTTGAGTGAGCTGATACCGCTCGCCGCAGCCGAACGACCGAGCGCAG
CGAGTCAGTGAGCGAGGAAGCGGAAGAGCGCCCAATACGCAAACCGCCTCTCCCCGCGCGTTGGCCGATT
CATTAATCACTCTGTGGTCTCAGGAGGCTTAAGTGGGCCGTAAGTGCAATTGCGTTGTGCTCCAAAAGGA
ACGGTGCCGTGGGTTCCTCTTGTTCATCAGAAATATATTAATTAGCCGTAAAACCTGAAAATTCACAAGC
ATTTGGATTGTTTTCTAATTTAATATCCATTATGTGACTAAAAGTTCTAGTGATCGTACATACTACATAG
AAAATAATAACACAAAATACTAGTTTACATTTCCCAATTAAAAACCATTTTGAATGAACTCTGTCTGATT
TAATTATACTTTTAAAATGTGGGATGAATTCAAAGATTATACTTATATTCTTATTATTTAAGATTATCAA
GTGGAAAAATAAAAATATGAATGTGTTAATATAAGGTAATAGAAATTTAATCATTTTTTTAATCTATATG
TAAAAAGTATTTAACCGATATCTACAATTTGACGCCTCCCAATTGAAAGGAGCCAAAAGCAACCGATCAA
GTGCAGACCAGTAGCCATACACATTCACTCCTACCCTTACATGAGAAAGATAAGATTATGGAGTTTTCTG
CCACGTGATCTTATCCTAGTGGTCCAAATCGATAAGGGTGTCAACACCTTTCCTTAATCCTGTGGCAATT
AACGACGTTATCATGAATTATGGCCCCTTTGATCATTA
