>Addgene plasmid #50275 | pICH45195 | addgene partial sequence | sequence record 76680 | Spect-R 5'-ACTTTGTTTTAGGGCGACTG-3'
TAACATCAAACATCGACCCACGGCGTAACGCGCTTGCTGCTTGGATGCCCGAGGCATAGACTGTACCCCA
AAAAAAAACAGTCATAACAAGCCATGAAAACCGCCACTGCGCCGTTACCACCGCTGCGTTCGGTCAAGGT
TCTGGACCAGTTGCGTGAGCGCATACTCTTCCTTTTTCAATATTATTGAAGCATTTATCAGGGTTATTGT
CTCATGAGCGGATACATATTTGAATGTATTTAGAAAAATAAACAAATAGGGGTTCCGCGCACATTTCCCC
GAAAAGTGCCACCTGACGTCTAAGAAACCATTATTATCATGACATTAACCTATAAAAATAGGCGTATCAC
GAGGCCCTTTCGTCCACTGAAGAGCCACTTCGTGGTCTCACATTACTTCTTCTTGTTGTTTCTCTTCTTC
TTTTGGTTTTTCTCTTACTTACTTGTTTGTCTGTTGGTTTTGTCATCTTTATATAGTGGGAACCGCTAGA
GGCAACTAGCCCTAATGATCAAAGGGGCCATAATTCATGATAACGTCGTTAATTGCCACAGGATTAAGGA
AAGGTGTTGACACCCTTATCGATTTGGACCACTAGGATAAGATCACGTGGCAGAAAACTCCATAATCTTA
TCTTTCTCATGTAAGGGTAGGAGTGAATGTGTATGGCTACTGGTCTGCACTTGATCGGTTGCTTTTGGCT
CCTTTCAATTGGGAGGCGTCAAATTGTAGATATCGGTTAAATACTTTTTACATATAGATTAAAAAAATGA
TTAAATTTCTATTACCTTATATTAACACATTCATATTTTTATTTTTCCACTTGATAATCTTAAATAATAA
GAATATAAGTATAATCTTTGAATTCATCCCACATTTTAAAAGTATAATTAAATCAGA
